>Addgene plasmid #128031 | pcDNA3-IL-2 signal_rabbit Fc | addgene full sequence | sequence record 254802 | Addgene NGS Result
GACGGATCGGGAGATCTCCCGATCCCCTATGGTGCACTCTCAGTACAATCTGCTCTGATGCCGCATAGTT
AAGCCAGTATCTGCTCCCTGCTTGTGTGTTGGAGGTCGCTGAGTAGTGCGCGAGCAAAATTTAAGCTACA
ACAAGGCAAGGCTTGACCGACAATTGCATGAAGAATCTGCTTAGGGTTAGGCGTTTTGCGCTGCTTCGCG
ATGTACGGGCCAGATATACGCGTTGACATTGATTATTGACTAGTTATTAATAGTAATCAATTACGGGGTC
ATTAGTTCATAGCCCATATATGGAGTTCCGCGTTACATAACTTACGGTAAATGGCCCGCCTGGCTGACCG
CCCAACGACCCCCGCCCATTGACGTCAATAATGACGTATGTTCCCATAGTAACGCCAATAGGGACTTTCC
ATTGACGTCAATGGGTGGAGTATTTACGGTAAACTGCCCACTTGGCAGTACATCAAGTGTATCATATGCC
AAGTACGCCCCCTATTGACGTCAATGACGGTAAATGGCCCGCCTGGCATTATGCCCAGTACATGACCTTA
TGGGACTTTCCTACTTGGCAGTACATCTACGTATTAGTCATCGCTATTACCATGGTGATGCGGTTTTGGC
AGTACATCAATGGGCGTGGATAGCGGTTTGACTCACGGGGATTTCCAAGTCTCCACCCCATTGACGTCAA
TGGGAGTTTGTTTTGGCACCAAAATCAACGGGACTTTCCAAAATGTCGTAACAACTCCGCCCCATTGACG
CAAATGGGCGGTAGGCGTGTACGGTGGGAGGTCTATATAAGCAGAGCTCTCTGGCTAACTAGAGAACCCA
CTGCTTACTGGCTTATCGAAATTAATACGACTCACTATAGGGAGACCCAAGCTTGCCACCATGTACAGGA
TGCAACTCCTGTCTTGCATTGCACTAAGTCTTGCACTTGTCACGAATTCTAGATGTGGGATCCGCACCCT
CGACATGCAGCAAGCCCACGTGCCCACCCCCTGAACTCCTGGGGGGACCGTCTGTCTTCATCTTCCCCCC
AAAACCCAAGGACACCCTCATGATCTCACGCACCCCCGAGGTCACATGCGTGGTGGTGGACGTGAGCCAG
GATGACCCCGAGGTGCAGTTCACATGGTACATAAACAACGAGCAGGTGCGCACCGCCCGGCCGCCGCTAC
GGGAGCAGCAGTTCGACTGCACGATCCGCGTGGTCAGCACCCTCCCCATCGCGCACCAGGACTGGCTGAG
GGGCAAGGAGTTCAAGTGCAAAGTCCACAACAAGGCACTCCCGGCCCCCATCGAGAAAACCATCTCCAAA
GCCAGAGGGCAGCCCCTGGAGCCGAAGGTCTACACCATGGGCCCTCCCCGGGAGGAGCTGAGCAGCAGGT
CGGTCAGCCTGACCTGCATGATCAACGGCTTCTACCCTTCCGACATCTCGGTGGAGTGGGAGAAGAACGG
GAAGGCAGAGGACAACTACAAGACCACGCCGGCCGTGCTGGACAGCGACGGCTCCTACTTCCTCTACAGC
AAGCTCTCAGTGCCCACGAGTGAGTGGCAGCGGGGCGACGTCTTCACCTGCTCCGTGATGCACGAGGCCT
TGCACAACCACTACACGCAGAAGTCCATCTCCCGCTCTCCGGGTAAATGAGCGGCCGCTCGAGCATGCAT
CTAGAGGGCCCTATTCTATAGTGTCACCTAAATGCTAGAGCTCGCTGATCAGCCTCGACTGTGCCTTCTA
GTTGCCAGCCATCTGTTGTTTGCCCCTCCCCCGTGCCTTCCTTGACCCTGGAAGGTGCCACTCCCACTGT
CCTTTCCTAATAAAATGAGGAAATTGCATCGCATTGTCTGAGTAGGTGTCATTCTATTCTGGGGGGTGGG
GTGGGGCAGGACAGCAAGGGGGAGGATTGGGAAGACAATAGCAGGCATGCTGGGGATGCGGTGGGCTCTA
TGGCTTCTGAGGCGGAAAGAACCAGCTGGGGCTCTAGGGGGTATCCCC
[124 nt withheld, positions 2009-2132]
C
[91 nt withheld, positions 2134-2224]
A
[49 nt withheld, positions 2226-2274]
CCTTTGACGTTGGAGTCCACGTTCTTT
[37 nt withheld, positions 2302-2338]
ACCCTATCTCGGTCTATTCTTTTGATTTATAAGGGATTTTGCCGATTTCGGCCTATTGGTTAAAAAATGA
GCTGATTTAACAAAAATTTAACGCGAATTAATTCTGTGGAATGTGTGTCAGTTAGGGTGTGGAAAGTCCC
CAGGCTCCCCAGCAGGCAGAAGTATGCAAAGCATGCATCTCAATTAGTCAGCAACCAGGTGTGGAAAGTC
CCCAGGCTCCCCAGCAGGCAGAAGTATGCAAAGCATGCATCTCAATTAGTCAGCAACCATAGTCCCGCCC
CTAACTCCGCCCATCCCGCCCCTAACTCCGCCCAGTTCCGCCCATTCTCCGCCCCATGGCTGACTAATTT
TTTTTATTTATGCAGAGGCCGAGGCCGCCTCTGCCTCTGAGCTATTCCAGAAGTAGTGAGGAGGCTTTTT
TGGAGGCCTAGGCTTTTGCAAAAAGCTCCCGGGAGCTTGTATATCCATTTTCGGATCTGATCAAGAGACA
GGATGAGGATCGTTTCGCATGATTGAACAAGATGGATTGCACGCAGGTTCTCCGGCCGCTTGGGTGGAGA
GGCTATTCGGCTATGACTGGGCACAACAGACAATCGGCTGCTCTGATGCCGCCGTGTTCCGGCTGTCAGC
GCAGGGGCGCCCGGTTCTTTTTGTCAAGACCGACCTGTCCGGTGCCCTGAATGAACTGCAGGACGAGGCA
GCGCGGCTATCGTGGCTGGCCACGACGGGCGTTCCTTGCGCAGCTGTGCTCGACGTTGTCACTGAAGCGG
GAAGGGACTGGCTGCTATTGGGCGAAGTGCCGGGGCAGGATCTCCTGTCATCTCACCTTGCTCCTGCCGA
GAAAGTATCCATCATGGCTGATGCAATGCGGCGGCTGCATACGCTTGATCCGGCTACCTGCCCATTCGAC
CACCAAGCGAAACATCGCATCGAGCGAGCACGTACTCGGATGGAAGCCGGTCTTGTCGATCAGGATGATC
TGGACGAAGAGCATCAGGGGCTCGCGCCAGCCGAACTGTTCGCCAGGCTCAAGGCGCGCATGCCCGACGG
CGAGGATCTCGTCGTGACCCATGGCGATGCCTGCTTGCCGAATATCATGGTGGAAAATGGCCGCTTTTCT
GGATTCATCGACTGTGGCCGGCTGGGTGTGGCGGACCGCTATCAGGACATAGCGTTGGCTACCCGTGATA
TTGCTGAAGAGCTTGGCGGCGAATGGGCTGACCGCTTCCTCGTGCTTTACGGTATCGCCGCTCCCGATTC
GCAGCGCATCGCCTTCTATCGCCTTCTTGACGAGTTCTTCTGAGCGGGACTCTGGGGTTCGAAATGACCG
ACCAAGCGACGCCCAACCTGCCATCACGAGATTTCGATTCCACCGCCGCCTTCTATGAAAGGTTGGGCTT
CGGAATCGTTTTCCGGGACGCCGGCTGGATGATCCTCCAGCGCGGGGATCTCATGCTGGAGTTCTTCGCC
CACCCCAACTTGTTTATTGCAGCTTATAATGGTTACAAATAAAGCAATAGCATCACAAATTTCACAAATA
AAGCATTTTTTTCACTGCATTCTAGTTGTGGTTTGTCCAAACTCATCAATGTATCTTATCATGTCTGTAT
ACCGTCGACCTCTAGCTAGAGCTTGGCGTAATCATGGTCATAGCTGTTTCCTGTGTGAAATTGTTATCCG
CTCACAATTCCACACAACATACGAGCCGGAAGCATAAAGTGTAAAGCCTGGGGTGCCTAATGAGTGAGCT
AACTCACATTAATTGCGTTGCGCTCACTGCCCGCTTTCCAGTCGGGAAACCTGTCGTGCCAGCTGCATTA
ATGAATCGGCCAACGCGCGGGGAGAGGCGGTTTGCGTATTGGGCGCTCTTCCGCTTCCTCGCTCACTGAC
TCGCTGCGCTCGGTCGTTCGGCTGCGGCGAGCGGTATCAGCTCACTCAAAGGCGGTAATACGGTTATCCA
CAGAATCAGGGGATAACGCAGGAAAGAACATGTGAGCAAAAGGCCAGCAAAAGGCCAGGAACCGTAAAAA
GGCCGCGTTGCTGGCGTTTTTCCATAGGCTCCGCCCCCCTGACGAGCATCACAAAAATCGACGCTCAAGT
CAGAGGTGGCGAAACCCGACAGGACTATAAAGATACCAGGCGTTTCCCCCTGGAAGCTCCCTCGTGCGCT
CTCCTGTTCCGACCCTGCCGCTTACCGGATACCTGTCCGCCTTTCTCCCTTCGGGAAGCGTGGCGCTTTC
TCATAGCTCACGCTGTAGGTATCTCAGTTCGGTGTAGGTCGTTCGCTCCAAGCTGGGCTGTGTGCACGAA
CCCCCCGTTCAGCCCGACCGCTGCGCCTTATCCGGTAACTATCGTCTTGAGTCCAACCCGGTAAGACACG
ACTTATCGCCACTGGCAGCAGCCACTGGTAACAGGATTAGCAGAGCGAGGTATGTAGGCGGTGCTACAGA
GTTCTTGAAGTGGTGGCCTAACTACGGCTACACTAGAAGAACAGTATTTGGTATCTGCGCTCTGCTGAAG
CCAGTTACCTTCGGAAAAAGAGTTGGTAGCTCTTGATCCGGCAAACAAACCACCGCTGGTAGCGGTGGTT
TTTTTGTTTGCAAGCAGCAGATTACGCGCAGAAAAAAAGGATCTCAAGAAGATCCTTTGATCTTTTCTAC
GGGGTCTGACGCTCAGTGGAACGAAAACTCACGTTAAGGGATTTTGGTCATGAGATTATCAAAAAGGATC
TTCACCTAGATCCTTTTAAATTAAAAATGAAGTTTTAAATCAATCTAAAGTATATATGAGTAAACTTGGT
CTGACAGTTACCAATGCTTAATCAGTGAGGCACCTATCTCAGCGATCTGTCTATTTCGTTCATCCATAGT
TGCCTGACTCCCCGTCGTGTAGATAACTACGATACGGGAGGGCTTACCATCTGGCCCCAGTGCTGCAATG
ATACCGCGAGACCCACGCTCACCGGCTCCAGATTTATCAGCAATAAACCAGCCAGCCGGAAGGGCCGAGC
GCAGAAGTGGTCCTGCAACTTTATCCGCCTCCATCCAGTCTATTAATTGTTGCCGGGAAGCTAGAGTAAG
TAGTTCGCCAGTTAATAGTTTGCGCAACGTTGTTGCCATTGCTACAGGCATCGTGGTGTCACGCTCGTCG
TTTGGTATGGCTTCATTCAGCTCCGGTTCCCAACGATCAAGGCGAGTTACATGATCCCCCATGTTGTGCA
AAAAAGCGGTTAGCTCCTTCGGTCCTCCGATCGTTGTCAGAAGTAAGTTGGCCGCAGTGTTATCACTCAT
GGTTATGGCAGCACTGCATAATTCTCTTACTGTCATGCCATCCGTAAGATGCTTTTCTGTGACTGGTGAG
TACTCAACCAAGTCATTCTGAGAATAGTGTATGCGGCGACCGAGTTGCTCTTGCCCGGCGTCAATACGGG
ATAATACCGCGCCACATAGCAGAACTTTAAAAGTGCTCATCATTGGAAAACGTTCTTCGGGGCGAAAACT
CTCAAGGATCTTACCGCTGTTGAGATCCAGTTCGATGTAACCCACTCGTGCACCCAACTGATCTTCAGCA
TCTTTTACTTTCACCAGCGTTTCTGGGTGAGCAAAAACAGGAAGGCAAAATGCCGCAAAAAAGGGAATAA
GGGCGACACGGAAATGTTGAATACTCATACTCTTCCTTTTTCAATATTATTGAAGCATTTATCAGGGTTA
TTGTCTCATGAGCGGATACATATTTGAATGTATTTAGAAAAATAAACAAATAGGGGTTCCGCGCACATTT
CCCCGAAAAGTGCCACCTGACGTC
Features (pLannotate 1.2.2; 22 found; start..end, strand, type, name):
     28..80      -  misc_feature   bom (fragment): basis of mobility region from pBR322
    235..614     +  enhancer       CMV enhancer: human cytomegalovirus immediate early enhancer
    615..818     +  promoter       CMV promoter: human cytomegalovirus (CMV) immediate early promoter
    814..847     +  LTR            5' LTR (truncated) (fragment): truncated 5' long terminal repeat (LTR) from HIV-1
    863..881     +  promoter       T7 promoter: promoter for bacteriophage T7 RNA polymerase
    901..959     +  sig_peptide    IL-2 signal sequence: human interleukin-2 signal sequence
    974..1657    +  CDS            IGHG_RABIT (fragment): Experimental evidence at protein level: Swiss-Prot protein existence level 1. From Oryctolagus cuniculus (Rabbit).
   1695..1713    -  promoter       SP6 promoter: promoter for bacteriophage SP6 RNA polymerase
   1739..1963    +  polyA_signal   bGH poly(A) signal: bovine growth hormone polyadenylation signal
   1967..1988    +  promoter       SV40 promoter (fragment): SV40 enhancer and early promoter
   2009..2437    +  rep_origin     f1 ori (sequence partly withheld): f1 bacteriophage origin of replication; arrow indicates direction of (+) strand synthesis
   2451..2780    +  promoter       SV40 promoter: SV40 enhancer and early promoter
   2847..3638    +  CDS            neo: KKA2_KLEPN - Also known as kan, nptII. Experimental evidence at protein level: Swiss-Prot protein existence level 1. Resistance to kanamycin, neomycin, paromomycin, ribostamycin, butirosin and gentamicin B. From Klebsiella pneumoniae.
   3662..3820    +  CDS            ble (fragment): BLE_KLEPN - Experimental evidence at protein level: Swiss-Prot protein existence level 1. Binding protein with a strong affinity to the bleomycin family of antibiotics. Binds to CL990; an antimitotic-antibiotic compound. From Klebsiella pneumoniae.
   3815..3936    +  polyA_signal   SV40 poly(A) signal: SV40 polyadenylation signal
   4009..4025    -  protein_bind   lac operator: The lac repressor binds to the lac operator to inhibit transcription in E. coli. This inhibition can be relieved by adding lactose or isopropyl-β-D-thiogalactopyranoside (IPTG). lac repressor encoded by lacI
   4033..4063    -  promoter       lac promoter: promoter for the E. coli lac operon
   4078..4099    -  protein_bind   CAP binding site: CAP binding activates transcription in the presence of cAMP. E. coli catabolite activator protein
   4112..4204    -  CDS            lacI (fragment): lac repressor; lacI; The lac repressor binds to the lac operator to inhibit transcription in E. coli. This inhibition can be relieved by adding lactose or isopropyl-β-D-thiogalactopyranoside (IPTG).
   4387..4975    -  rep_origin     ori: high-copy-number ColE1/pMB1/pBR322/pUC origin of replication
   5146..6006    -  CDS            AmpR: β-lactamase; bla; confers resistance to ampicillin, carbenicillin, and related antibiotics
   6007..6111    -  promoter       AmpR promoter: bla
