[The description below was written by a language model from this plasmid's Addgene catalogue record and pLannotate feature annotations shown in this document.]
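Description:
pcDNA3-IL-2 signal_rabbit Fc is an empty mammalian expression backbone of about 6.1 kb, built on pcDNA3 and designed for producing secreted Fc-fusion proteins. It is propagated in E. coli through a high-copy ColE1/pUC-type origin and selected with ampicillin via the β-lactamase gene and its native promoter. An f1 origin is also present, which permits single-stranded DNA production. For selection in mammalian cells, an SV40 enhancer/early promoter drives the neomycin phosphotransferase gene, followed by an SV40 polyadenylation signal, allowing G418 selection of stable transfectants. The annotation also picks up short fragments (bom, ble, lacI, a lac promoter/operator region, and a small match called as truncated HIV-1 LTR just after the CMV promoter). These appear to be backbone remnants or incidental hits rather than functional parts.

The expression cassette uses the human cytomegalovirus immediate early enhancer and promoter, terminated by the bovine growth hormone polyadenylation signal. Downstream of the promoter lies the human interleukin-2 signal sequence, then a short gap, then a fragment of the rabbit immunoglobulin gamma heavy chain constant region that supplies the Fc portion. No insert is recorded. The intended use is to clone a coding sequence of interest in frame between the signal peptide and the Fc, although the record does not list the cloning sites available there. The IL-2 leader directs the fusion into the secretory pathway, so the protein is released into the culture medium. The C-terminal rabbit Fc typically provides a handle for protein A/G purification and detection with anti-rabbit reagents. T7 and SP6 promoters flank the cassette and can serve for in vitro transcription or as sequencing primer sites.
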