Addgene plasmid #128031: pcDNA3-IL-2 signal_rabbit Fc
Purpose: (Empty Backbone) Mammalian expression vector with N terminal IL-2 signal peptide and rabbit Fc
Depositing lab: Oskar Laur. Depositing organization: Emory University.
Backbone
  Vector backbone: pcdna3
  Vector type: Mammalian Expression
  Tag / fusion protein: IL-2 signal peptide (N terminal on backbone); rabbit Fc (C terminal on backbone)
Growth in bacteria
  Bacterial resistance: Ampicillin, 100 μg/mL
  Growth temperature: 37°C
  Growth strain: DH5alpha
  Copy number: High Copy
Gene/Insert
  Gene/Insert name: None
  Tag / fusion protein: IL-2 signal peptide (N terminal on backbone); rabbit Fc (C terminal on backbone)
Terms and licenses: Academic/Nonprofit Terms; Industry Terms: Not Available to Industry
How to cite: pcDNA3-IL-2 signal_rabbit Fc was a gift from Oskar Laur (Addgene plasmid # 128031 ; http://n2t.net/addgene:128031 ; RRID:Addgene_128031)
